>Addgene plasmid #152588 | pGBW-m4134218 | addgene full sequence | sequence record 342372 | Addgene NGS Result
CGTTACATAACTTACGGTAAATGGCCCGCCTGGCTGACCGCCCAACGACCCCCGCCCATTGACGTCAATA
ATGACGTATGTTCCCATAGTAACGCCAATAGGGACTTTCCATTGACGTCAATGGGTGGAGTATTTACGGT
AAACTGCCCACTTGGCAGTACATCAAGTGTATCATATGCCAAGTACGCCCCCTATTGACGTCAATGACGG
TAAATGGCCCGCCTGGCATTATGCCCAGTACATGACCTTATGGGACTTTCCTACTTGGCAGTACATCTAC
GTATTAGTCATCGCTATTACCATGCTGATGCGGTTTTGGCAGTACATCAATGGGCGTGGATAGCGGTTTG
ACTCACGGGGATTTCCAAGTCTCCACCCCATTGACGTCAATGGGAGTTTGTTTTGGCACCAAAATCAACG
GGACTTTCCAAAATGTCGTAACAACTCCGCCCCATTGACGCAAATGGGCGGTAGGCGTGTACGGTGGGAG
GTCTATATAAGCAGAGCTGGTTTAGTGAACCGTCAGATCAGATCTTTGTCGATCCTACCATCCACTCGAC
ACACCCGCCAGCGGCCGCCACCATGAAATTTCTTGTTTTCTTAGGAATCATCACAACTGTAGCTGCATTT
CACCAAGAATGTAGTTTACAGTCATGTACTCAACATCAACCATATGTAGTTGATGACCCGTGTCCTATTC
ACTTCTATTCTAAATGGTATATTAGAGTAGGAGCTAGAAAATCAGCACCTTTAATTGAATTGTGCGTGGA
TGAGGCTGGTTCTAAATCACCCATTCAGTACATCGATATCGGTAATTATACAGTTTCCTGTTTACCTTTT
ACAATTAATTGCCAGGAACCTAAATTGGGTAGTCTTGTAGTGCGTTGTTCGTTCTATGAAGACTTTTTAG
AGTATCATGACGTTCGTGTTGTTTTAGATTTCATCGAAAACCTTTACTTTCAGTCGAAGAGGCGATGGAA
AAAGAATTTTATCGCGGTGAGTGCAGCCAACAGATTCAAAAAGATATCCTCGTCTGGTGCCCTCTAAGCT
AGCTTGACTGACTGAGATACAGCGTACCTTCAGCTCACAGACATGATAAGATACATTGATGAGTTTGGAC
AAACCACAACTAGAATGCAGTGAAAAAAATGCTTTATTTGTGAAATTTGTGATGCTATTGCTTTATTTGT
AACCATTATAAGCTGCAATAAACAAGTTAACAACAACAATTGCATTCATTTTATGTTTCAGGTTCAGGGG
GAGGTGTGGGAGGTTTTTTAAAGCAAGTAAAACCTCTACAAATGTGGTATTGGCCCATCTCTATCGGTAT
CGTAGCATAACCCCTTGGGGCCTCTAAACGGGTCTTGAGGGGTTTTTTGTGCCCCTCGGGCCGGATTGCT
ATCTACCGGCATTGGCGCAGAAAAAAATGCCTGATGCGACGCTGCGCGTCTTATACTCCCACATATGCCA
GATTCAGCAACGGATACGGCTTCCCCAACTTGCCCACTTCCATACGTGTCCTCCTTACCAGAAATTTATC
CTTAAGGTCGTCAGCTATCCTGCAGGCGATCTCTCGATTTCGATCAAGACATTCCTTTAATGGTCTTTTC
TGGACACCACTAGGGGTCAGAAGTAGTTCATCAAACTTTCTTCCCTCCCTAATCTCATTGGTTACCTTGG
GCTATCGAAACTTAATTAACCAGTCAAGTCAGCTACTTGGCGAGATCGACTTGTCTGGGTTTCGACTACG
CTCAGAATTGCGTCAGTCAAGTTCGATCTGGTCCTTGCTATTGCACCCGTTCTCCGATTACGAGTTTCAT
TTAAATCATGTGAGCAAAAGGCCAGCAAAAGGCCAGGAACCGTAAAAAGGCCGCGTTGCTGGCGTTTTTC
CATAGGCTCCGCCCCCCTGACGAGCATCACAAAAATCGACGCTCAAGTCAGAGGTGGCGAAACCCGACAG
GACTATAAAGATACCAGGCGTTTCCCCCTGGAAGCTCCCTCGTGCGCTCTCCTGTTCCGACCCTGCCGCT
TACCGGATACCTGTCCGCCTTTCTCCCTTCGGGAAGCGTGGCGCTTTCTCATAGCTCACGCTGTAGGTAT
CTCAGTTCGGTGTAGGTCGTTCGCTCCAAGCTGGGCTGTGTGCACGAACCCCCCGTTCAGCCCGACCGCT
GCGCCTTATCCGGTAACTATCGTCTTGAGTCCAACCCGGTAAGACACGACTTATCGCCACTGGCAGCAGC
CACTGGTAACAGGATTAGCAGAGCGAGGTATGTAGGCGGTGCTACAGAGTTCTTGAAGTGGTGGCCTAAC
TACGGCTACACTAGAAGAACAGTATTTGGTATCTGCGCTCTGCTGAAGCCAGTTACCTTCGGAAAAAGAG
TTGGTAGCTCTTGATCCGGCAAACAAACCACCGCTGGTAGCGGTGGTTTTTTTGTTTGCAAGCAGCAGAT
TACGCGCAGAAAAAAAGGATCTCAAGAAGATCCTTTGATCTTTTCTACGGGGTCTGACGCTCAGTGGAAC
GAAAACTCACGTTAAGGGATTTTGGTCATGAGATTATCAAAAAGGATCTTCACCTAGATCCTTTTAAATT
AAAAATGAAGTTTTAAATCAATCTAAAGTATATATGAGTAAACTTGGTCTGACAGTTACCAATGCTTAAT
CAGTGAGGCACCTATCTCAGCGATCTGTCTATTTCGTTCATCCATAGTTGCATTTAAATTTCCGAACTCT
CCAAGGCCCTCGTCGGAAAATCTTCAAACCTTTCGTCCGATCCATCTTGCAGGCTACCTCTCGAACGAAC
TATCGCAAGTCTCTTGGCCGGCCTTGCGCCTTGGCTATTGCTTGGCAGCGCCTATCGCCAGGTATTACTC
CAATCCCGAATATCCGAGATCGGGATCACCCGAGAGAAGTTCAACCTACATCCTCAATCCCGATCTATCC
GAGATCCGAGGAATATCGAAATCGGGGCGCGCCTGGCCTCCGCGCCGGGTTTTGGCGCCTCCCGCGGGCG
CCCCCCTCGTCACGGCGAGCGCTGCCACGTCAGACGAAGGGCGCAGGAGCGTCCTGATCCTTCCGCCCGG
ACGCTCAGGACAGCGGCCCGCTGCTCATAAGACTCGGCCTTAGAACCCCAGTATCAGCAGAAGGACATTT
TAGGACGGGACTTGGGTGACTCTAGGGCACTGGTTTTCTTTCCAGAGAGCGGAACAGGCGAGGAAAAGTA
GTCCCTTCTCGGCGATTCTGCGGAGGGATCTCCGTGGGGCGGTGAACGCCGATGATTATATAAGGACGCG
CCGGGTGTGGCACAGCTAGTTCCGTCGCAGCCGGGATTTGGGTCGCGGTTCTTGTTTGTGGATCGCTGTG
ATCGTCACTTGGTGAGTAGCGGGCTGCTGGGCTGGCCGGGGCTTTCGTGGCCGCCGGGCCGCTCGGTGGG
ACGGAAGCGTGTGGAGAGACCGCCAAGGGCTGTAGTCTGGGTCCGCGAGCAAGGTTGCCCTGAACTGGGG
GTTGGGGGGAGCGCAGCAAAATGGCGGCTGTTCCCGAGTCTTGAATGGAAGACGCTTGTGAGGCGGGCTG
TGAGGTCGTTGAAACAAGGTGGGGGGCATGGTGGGCGGCAAGAACCCAAGGTCTTGAGCCCTTCGCTAAT
GCGGGAAAGCTCTTATTCGGGTGAGATGGGCTGGGCACCATCTGGGGACCCTGACGTGAAGTTTGTCACT
GACTGGAGAACTCGGTTTGTCGTCTGTTGCGGGGGCGGCAGTTATGGCGGTGCCGTTGGGCAGTGCACCC
GTACCTTTGGGAGCGCGCGCCCTCGTCGTGTCGTGACGTCACCCGTTCTGTTGGCTTATAATGCAGGGTG
GGGCCACCTGCCGGTAGGTGTGCGGTAGGCTTTTCTCCGTCGCAGGACGCAGGGTTCGGGCCTAGGGTAG
GCTCTCCTGAATCGACAGGCGCCGGACCTCTGGTGAGGGGAGGGATAAGTGAGGCGTCAGTTTCTTTGGT
CGGTTTTATGTACCTATCTTCTTAAGTAGCTGAAGCTCCGGTTTTGAACTATGCGCTCGGGGTTGGCGAG
TGTGTTTTGTGAAGTTTTTTAGGCACCTTTTGAAATGTAATCATTTGGGTCAATATGTAATTTTCAGTGT
TAGACTTGTAAATTGTCCGCTAAATTCTGGCCGTTTTTGGCTTTTTTGTTAGACAACATGACCGAGTACA
AGCCCACGGTGCGCCTCGCCACCCGCGACGACGTCCCCAGGGCCGTACGCACCCTCGCCGCCGCGTTCGC
CGACTACCCCGCCACGCGCCACACCGTCGATCCGGACCGCCACATCGAGCGGGTCACCGAGCTGCAAGAA
CTCTTCCTCACGCGCGTCGGGCTCGACATCGGCAAGGTGTGGGTCGCGGACGACGGCGCCGCGGTGGCGG
TCTGGACCACGCCGGAGAGCGTCGAAGCGGGGGCGGTGTTCGCCGAGATCGGCCCGCGCATGGCCGAGTT
GAGCGGTTCCCGGCTGGCCGCGCAGCAACAGATGGAGGGCCTCCTGGCGCCGCACCGGCCCAAGGAGCCC
GCGTGGTTCCTGGCCACCGTCGGCGTCTCGCCCGACCACCAGGGCAAGGGTCTGGGCAGCGCCGTCGTGC
TCCCCGGAGTGGAGGCCGCCGAGCGCGCCGGGGTGCCCGCCTTCCTGGAGACCTCCGCGCCCCGCAACCT
CCCCTTCTACGAGCGGCTCGGCTTCACCGTCACCGCCGACGTCGAGGTGCCCGAAGGACCGCGCACCTGG
TGCATGACCCGCAAGCCCGGTGCCTAGGCTAGTATGTAAGCCTAGTCTTAGATAATAAAATCGCTATCCA
TCGAAGATGGATGTGTGTTGGTTTTTTGTGTGTGTAACGCTAGGCGCGCCTGGTGTACCGAGAACGATCC
TCTCAGTGCGAGTCTCGACGATCCATATCGTTGCTTGGCAGTCAGCCAGTCGGAATCCAGCTTGGGACCC
AGGAAGTCCAATCGTCAGATATTGTACTCAAGCCTGGTCACGGCAGCGTACCGATCTGTTTAAACCTAGA
TATTGATAGTCTGATCGGTCAACGTATAATCGAGTCCTAGCTTTTGCAAACATCTATCAAGAGACAGGAT
CAGCAGGAGGCTTTCGCATGAGTATTCAACATTTCCGTGTCGCCCTTATTCCCTTTTTTGCGGCATTTTG
CCTTCCTGTTTTTGCTCACCCAGAAACGCTGGTGAAAGTAAAAGATGCTGAAGATCAGTTGGGTGCGCGA
GTGGGTTACATCGAACTGGATCTCAACAGCGGTAAGATCCTTGAGAGTTTTCGCCCCGAAGAACGCTTTC
CAATGATGAGCACTTTTAAAGTTCTGCTATGTGGCGCGGTATTATCCCGTATTGACGCCGGGCAAGAGCA
ACTCGGTCGCCGCATACACTATTCTCAGAATGACTTGGTTGAGTATTCACCAGTCACAGAAAAGCATCTT
ACGGATGGCATGACAGTAAGAGAATTATGCAGTGCTGCCATAACCATGAGTGATAACACTGCGGCCAACT
TACTTCTGACAACGATTGGAGGACCGAAGGAGCTAACCGCTTTTTTGCACAACATGGGGGATCATGTAAC
TCGCCTTGATCGTTGGGAACCGGAGCTGAATGAAGCCATACCAAACGACGAGCGTGACACCACGATGCCT
GTAGCAATGGCAACAACCTTGCGTAAACTATTAACTGGCGAACTACTTACTCTAGCTTCCCGGCAACAGT
TGATAGACTGGATGGAGGCGGATAAAGTTGCAGGACCACTTCTGCGCTCGGCCCTTCCGGCTGGCTGGTT
TATTGCTGATAAATCTGGAGCCGGTGAGCGTGGGTCTCGCGGTATCATTGCAGCACTGGGGCCAGATGGT
AAGCCCTCCCGTATCGTAGTTATCTACACGACGGGGAGTCAGGCAACTATGGATGAACGAAATAGACAGA
TCGCTGAGATAGGTGCCTCACTGATTAAGCATTGGTAACCGATTCTAGGTGCATTGGCGCAGAAAAAAAT
GCCTGATGCGACGCTGCGCGTCTTATACTCCCACATATGCCAGATTCAGCAACGGATACGGCTTCCCCAA
CTTGCCCACTTCCATACGTGTCCTCCTTACCAGAAATTTATCCTTAAGATCCCGAATCGTTTAAACTCGA
CTCTGGCTCTATCGAATCTCCGTCGTTTCGAGCTTACGCGAACAGCCGTGGCGCTCATTTGCTCGTCGGG
CATCGAATCTCGTCAGCTATCGTCAGCTTACCTTTTTGGCAGCGATCGCGGCTCCCGACATCTTGGACCA
TTAGCTCCACAGGTATCTTCTTCCCTCTAGTGGTCATAACAGCAGCTTCAGCTACCTCTCAATTCAAAAA
ACCCCTCAAGACCCGTTTAGAGGCCCCAAGGGGTTATGCTATCAATCGTTGCGTTACACACACAAAAAAC
CAACACACATCCATCTTCGATGGATAGCGATTTTATTATCTAACTGCTGATCGAGTGTAGCCAGATCTAG
TAATCAATTACGGGGTCATTAGTTCATAGCCCATATATGGAGTTCCG
Features (pLannotate 1.2.2; 21 found; start..end, strand, type, name):
      1..304     +  enhancer       CMV enhancer: human cytomegalovirus immediate early enhancer
    377..394     -  promoter       CMV promoter (fragment): human cytomegalovirus (CMV) immediate early promoter
    457..508     +  promoter       CMVd2 promoter: truncated human cytomegalovirus (CMV) immediate early promoter that yields moderately reduced expression relative to the full-length promoter
    583..945     +  CDS            NS8_SARS2: Experimental evidence at protein level: Swiss-Prot protein existence level 1. Plays a role in modulating host immune response (PubMed:31986261). Binds to IL17RA receptor, leading to IL17 pathway activation and an increased secretion of pro-inflammatory factors. Contributes to cytokine storm during COVID-19 infection. From Severe acute respiratory syndrome coronavirus 2 (2019-nCoV) (SARS-CoV-2).
    973..989     +  CDS            CBP (fragment): calmodulin-binding peptide derived from skeletal muscle myosin light chain kinase; binds calmodulin with nanomolar affinity in the presence of calcium
   1097..1218    -  polyA_signal   SV40 poly(A) signal: SV40 polyadenylation signal
   1241..1310    -  CDS            large T antigen (fragment): large T antigen from SV40 (simian virus 40)
   1333..1379    +  terminator     T7 terminator: transcription terminator for bacteriophage T7 RNA polymerase
   1409..1545    +  terminator     rrnG terminator: transcription terminator from the E. coli ribosomal RNA rrnG operon (Albrechtsen et al., 1991)
   1590..1661    +  misc_feature   3' β-globin insulator: insulator downstream of the human β-globin locus (Farrell et al., 2002)
   1887..2475    -  rep_origin     ori: high-copy-number ColE1/pMB1/pBR322/pUC origin of replication
   2647..2711    -  CDS            bla(M) (fragment): β-lactamase lacking the signal sequence; bla(M); allows cytosolic expression of β-lactamase
   2975..4184    +  promoter       UbC promoter: human ubiquitin C promoter
   4188..4785    +  CDS            PuroR (fragment): puromycin N-acetyltransferase; pac from Streptomyces; confers resistance to puromycin
   4814..4862    +  polyA_signal   poly(A) signal: synthetic polyadenylation signal
   5128..5988    +  CDS            AmpR: β-lactamase; bla; confers resistance to ampicillin, carbenicillin, and related antibiotics
   6001..6137    +  terminator     rrnG terminator: transcription terminator from the E. coli ribosomal RNA rrnG operon (Albrechtsen et al., 1991)
   6289..6360    +  misc_feature   5' β-globin insulator: insulator upstream of the human β-globin locus (Farrell et al., 2002)
   6365..6411    -  terminator     T7 terminator: transcription terminator for bacteriophage T7 RNA polymerase
   6429..6477    -  polyA_signal   poly(A) signal: synthetic polyadenylation signal
   6508..6557    +  enhancer       CMV enhancer (fragment): human cytomegalovirus immediate early enhancer
