[The description below was written by a language model from this plasmid's Addgene catalogue record and pLannotate feature annotations shown in this document.]
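Description:
pGBW-m4134218 is a mammalian expression plasmid built on the pTwist_CMV_Puro_6 backbone for producing the wild-type SARS-CoV-2 ORF8 accessory protein in cultured cells. It is maintained in E. coli as a high-copy plasmid through a ColE1/pUC-type origin and selected with ampicillin via a full-length β-lactamase gene. The sequenced record is about 6.6 kb, consistent with the stated backbone plus a short insert.

The ORF8 coding sequence lies downstream of the human cytomegalovirus immediate-early enhancer and promoter. The annotation software splits the promoter into fragments, including a match to a truncated CMV variant, whereas the catalogue simply lists it as CMV. According to the catalogue, the backbone supplies a C-terminal tag made of a TEV protease cleavage site and a calmodulin-binding peptide (CBP). The feature table detects only a short CBP fragment just after ORF8 and does not annotate the TEV site. Such a tag allows calcium-dependent capture on calmodulin resin and later removal by TEV cleavage. An SV40 polyadenylation region follows the expression cassette, though it is annotated on the reverse strand.

A separate cassette uses the human ubiquitin C promoter to drive puromycin N-acetyltransferase, followed by a synthetic poly(A) signal, so transfected cells can be selected or stable lines established with puromycin. Bacterial terminators (T7 and rrnG), an additional synthetic poly(A) signal and β-globin insulator elements flank the functional units, presumably to limit transcriptional read-through and interference between them. ORF8 is annotated as a modulator of the host immune response, and the construct suits expression, purification and interaction studies of this viral protein, though the record itself states only mammalian expression as the purpose.
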