Addgene plasmid #152588: pGBW-m4134218
Purpose: Mammalian expression plasmid for SARS-CoV-2 ORF8 protein
Depositing lab: Ginkgo Bioworks & Benjie Chen. Depositing organization: Ginkgo Bioworks.
Backbone
  Vector backbone: pTwist_CMV_Puro_6
  Backbone size w/o insert (bp): 6080
  Vector type: Mammalian Expression
  Selectable markers: Puromycin
Growth in bacteria
  Bacterial resistance: Ampicillin, 100 μg/mL
  Growth temperature: 37°C
  Growth strain: DH5alpha
  Copy number: High Copy
Gene/Insert
  Gene/Insert name: SARS-CoV-2 ORF8 protein
  Species: Severe acute respiratory syndrome coronavirus 2
  Insert size (bp): 359
  Mutation: wt
  Entrez Gene: ORF8 (a.k.a. GU280_gp09)
  Promoter: CMV
  Tag / fusion protein: Cleavable TEV;CBP (C terminal on backbone)
  Cloning method: Unknown
Resource information
  A portion of this plasmid was derived from a plasmid made by: GinkgoBioworks
Depositor comments: NCBI reference sequence: YP_009724396.1
How to cite: pGBW-m4134218 was a gift from Ginkgo Bioworks & Benjie Chen (Addgene plasmid # 152588 ; http://n2t.net/addgene:152588 ; RRID:Addgene_152588)
